Addgene plasmid #43758: IV-CGT
Depositing lab: Chad Cowan & Kiran Musunuru. Depositing organization: Harvard University. Publication: A TALEN Genome-Editing System for Generating Human Stem Cell-Based Disease Models. Ding Q, Lee YK, Schaefer EA, Peters DT, Veres A, Kim K, Kuperwasser N, Motola DL, Meissner TB, Hendriks WT, Trevisan M, Gupta RM, Moisan A, Banks E, Friesen M, Schinzel RT, Xia F, Tang A, Xia Y, Figueroa E, Wann A, Ahfeldt T, Daheron L, Zhang F, Rubin LL, Peng LF, Chung RT, Musunuru K, Cowan CA. Cell Stem Cell. 2012 Dec 12. pii: S1934-5909(12)00645-5. doi: 10.1016/j.stem.2012.11.011. PubMed 23246482.
Backbone
  Vector backbone: pCRII-TOPO
  Backbone manufacturer: Invitrogen
  Backbone size w/o insert (bp): 3973
  Vector type: Bacterial Cloning
Growth in bacteria
  Bacterial resistance: Ampicillin and Kanamycin, 100 & 50 μg/mL
  Growth temperature: 37°C
  Growth strain: Top10
  Copy number: High Copy
Gene/Insert
  Gene/Insert name: IV-CGT
  Species: Synthetic
  Insert size (bp): 279
  Cloning method: TOPO Cloning
  Sequencing primers: 5′ T7; 3′ M13-rev
Terms and licenses: Academic/Nonprofit Terms; Industry Terms: Not Available to Industry
How to cite: IV-CGT was a gift from Chad Cowan & Kiran Musunuru (Addgene plasmid # 43758 ; http://n2t.net/addgene:43758 ; RRID:Addgene_43758)
