[The description below was written by a language model from this plasmid's Addgene catalogue record.]
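Description:
IV-CGT is a small bacterial cloning plasmid built on the commercial pCRII-TOPO backbone (about 4 kb without insert), into which a 279 bp synthetic fragment was introduced by TOPO cloning. It is a high-copy plasmid maintained in standard E. coli cloning strains. The backbone carries both ampicillin and kanamycin resistance markers, so either or both drugs can be used for selection. The insert is flanked by the backbone's standard priming sites, T7 on the 5′ side and M13 reverse on the 3′ side, which allow the fragment to be sequence-verified. The record lists no mammalian promoter, reporter or expression element, and the vector type is given simply as bacterial cloning, so this plasmid serves as a storage and source vector rather than an expression construct.

The record gives only the insert's name, describes it as synthetic and does not annotate its contents. The associated publication describes a TALEN genome-editing system for generating human stem cell-based disease models. Given that context, the name suggests a library component. "IV" plausibly marks a position or set within an ordered assembly scheme, and "CGT" plausibly marks a three-nucleotide target recognised by a short pre-assembled block of TAL effector repeats. A 279 bp insert is roughly the size expected for a few such repeats, but this reading is an inference and is not stated in the catalogue fields. No feature table was provided, so the exact repeat composition, any flanking restriction sites used for assembly and the destination vector cannot be determined from the record. Its likely use is as one module in a plasmid kit for building custom TALENs.
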