>Addgene plasmid #43758 | IV-CGT | depositor partial sequence | sequence record 59023 | IV-CGT sequence 279 bps
CGTCTCGACTCACCCCAGAGCAGGTCGTGGCGATCGCAAGCCACGACGGAGGAAAGCAAGCCTTGGAAAC
AGTACAGAGGCTGTTGCCTGTGCTGTGCCAAGCGCACGGCCTCACCCCAGAGCAGGTCGTGGCAATCGCG
AGCAATAACGGCGGAAAACAGGCTTTGGAAACGGTGCAGAGGCTCCTTCCAGTGCTGTGCCAAGCGCACG
GATTAACCCCAGAGCAGGTCGTGGCCATTGCCTCGAATGGAGGGGGCAGACCCGCACTGGAGAGAGACG
