>Addgene plasmid #43758 | IV-CGT | addgene partial sequence | sequence record 62187 | M13-F20 5'-TGTAAAACGACGGCCAGT-3'
CTATAGGGCGAATTGGGCCCTCTAGATGCATGCTCGAGCGGCCGCCAGTGTGATGGATATCTGCAGAATT
CGCCCTTATATAGATGCCGTCCTAGCGCGTCTCGACTCACCCCAGAGCAGGTCGTGGCGATCGCAAGCCA
CGACGGAGGAAAGCAAGCCTTGGAAACAGTACAGAGGCTGTTGCCTGTGCTGTGCCAAGCGCACGGCCTC
ACCCCAGAGCAGGTCGTGGCAATCGCGAGCAATAACGGCGGAAAACAGGCTTTGGAAACGGTGCAGAGGC
TCCTTCCAGTGCTGTGCCAAGCGCACGGATTAACCCCAGAGCAGGTCGTGGCCATTGCCTCGAATGGAGG
GGGCAGACCCGCACTGGAGAGAGACGTGGGCACAGGAAAGATACTTAAGGGCGAATTCCAGCACACTGGC
GGCCGTTACTAGTGGATCCGAGCTCGGTACCAAGCTTGGCGTAATCATGGTCATAGCTGTTTCCTGTGTG
AAATTGTTATCCGCTCACAATTCCACACAACATACGAGCCGGAAGCATAAAGTGTAAAGCCTGGGGTGCC
TAATGAGTGAGCTAACTCACATTAATTGCGTTGCGCTCACTGCCCGCTTTCCAGTCGGGAAACCTGTCGT
GCCAGCTGCATTAATGAATCGGCCAACGCGCGGGGAGAGGCGGTTTGCGTATTGGGCGCTCTTCCGCTTC
CTCGCTCACTGACTCGCTGCGCTCGGTCGTTCGGCTGCGGCGAGCGGTATCAGCTCACTCAAAGGCGGTA
ATACGGTTATCCACAGAATCAGGGGATAACGCAGGAAAGAACATGTGAGCAAAAGGCCAGCAAAAGGCCA
GGAACCGTAAAAAGGCCGCGTTGCTGGCGTTTTTCCATAGGCTCCGCCCCCCTGACGAGCATCACAAAAA
TCGACGCTCAAGTCAGA
